Addgene plasmid #224842: pUBC(k)-AT3G56110-mKOk
Purpose: Plasmid for expression of AT3G56110.1 coding sequence tagged with mKOk in plants
Depositing lab: Rebecca Roston. Depositing organization: University of Nebraska at Lincoln. Publication: Lipid Metabolism and Contact Site Homologs Are Enriched at the Chloroplast Envelope-Thylakoid Interface. LaBrant EW, Smith CN, Torres-Gerena AD, Ishimwe J, Huang F, Tullis A, Litterer L, Modi B, Naldrett MJ, Altartouri B, Roston RL. bioRxiv 2025.06.20.660776; doi: https://doi.org/10.1101/2025.06.20.660776.
Backbone
  Vector backbone: pUBC(k)-DEST-mKOk
  Vector type: Plant Expression
Growth in bacteria
  Bacterial resistance: Spectinomycin, 50 μg/mL
  Growth temperature: 37°C
  Growth strain: DH5alpha
  Copy number: High Copy
Gene/Insert
  Gene/Insert name: AT3G56110.1
  Species: A. thaliana (mustard weed)
  Entrez Gene: PRA1.B1 (a.k.a. AT3G56110, prenylated RAB acceptor 1.B1)
  Cloning method: Gateway Cloning
Terms and licenses: Academic/Nonprofit Terms; Industry Terms: Not Available to Industry
Depositor comments: Please visit https://doi.org/10.1101/2025.06.20.660776 for bioRxiv preprint.
How to cite: pUBC(k)-AT3G56110-mKOk was a gift from Rebecca Roston (Addgene plasmid # 224842 ; http://n2t.net/addgene:224842 ; RRID:Addgene_224842)
