[The description below was written by a language model from this plasmid's Addgene catalogue record and pLannotate feature annotations shown in this document.]
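Description:
pUBC(k)-AT3G56110-mKOk is an 11.5 kb binary T-DNA plasmid for plant expression, built by Gateway cloning into the pUBC(k)-DEST-mKOk destination backbone. It carries two replication systems: a high-copy ColE1/pUC-type origin with the pBR322 bom region for propagation in E. coli, and the pVS1 oriV with its RepA replication and StaA stability genes, which is the arrangement normally used to maintain binary vectors in Agrobacterium. Bacterial selection is by spectinomycin through the aadA (SmR) gene, which lies outside the T-DNA borders.

Between the nopaline-type right and left border repeats sit two cassettes. The first holds the Arabidopsis thaliana AT3G56110.1 coding sequence, encoding PRA1.B1 (prenylated RAB acceptor 1.B1), a protein thought to act in secretory and endocytic trafficking. It is flanked by attB1 and attB2 sites left by the Gateway reaction and is followed on the same strand by the orange fluorescent protein mKOκ, an arrangement consistent with a C-terminal fluorescent tag, and then by a CaMV polyadenylation signal. The feature table annotates no plant promoter in the roughly 650 nt upstream of attB1. The "UBC" in the backbone name hints at a ubiquitin-type promoter, but the record does not state this. The second cassette is a NOS promoter driving nos-nptII (KanR), ending in a NOS terminator, which gives kanamycin selection of transformed plant tissue. Remnants of lacZα, lac regulatory elements, and SP6 and T7 promoters are carried over from the parental vector.

The stated purpose is to express mKOκ-tagged AT3G56110.1 in plants. The associated work concerns proteins at the chloroplast envelope–thylakoid interface, so subcellular localization imaging is a likely use.
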