Features (pLannotate 1.2.2; 31 found; start..end, strand, type, name):
    669..693     +  protein_bind   attB1: mutant version of attB; recombination site for the Gateway® BP reaction BP Clonase™
    699..1325    +  CDS            PRA1B1: PR1B1_ARATH - Also known as PRA6. Experimental evidence at protein level: Swiss-Prot protein existence level 1. May be involved in both secretory and endocytic intracellular trafficking in the endosomal/prevacuolar compartments. From Arabidopsis thaliana (Mouse-ear cress).
   1327..1351    -  protein_bind   attB2: mutant version of attB; recombination site for the Gateway® BP reaction BP Clonase™
   1404..2057    +  CDS            mKO&kappa;: mKO&kappa; is a basic (constitutively fluorescent) orange fluorescent protein published in 2008, derived from Verrillofungia concinna. It has low acid sensitivity.
   2132..2291    +  polyA_signal   CaMV poly(A) signal (fragment): cauliflower mosaic virus polyadenylation signal
   2292..2311    +  misc_feature   MCS (fragment): pUC18/19 multiple cloning site
   2332..2350    -  promoter       SP6 promoter: promoter for bacteriophage SP6 RNA polymerase
   2419..2437    -  promoter       T7 promoter: promoter for bacteriophage T7 RNA polymerase
   2440..2597    +  CDS            lacZα (fragment): LacZα fragment of β-galactosidase; lacZ fragment
   2618..2801    +  promoter       NOS promoter: nopaline synthase promoter NOS promoter
   2802..3623    +  CDS            KanR: fusion between an N-terminal peptide of nopaline synthase and Tn5 aminoglycoside phosphotransferase; nos-nptII; confers resistance to kanamycin
   3644..3802    +  CDS            ble (fragment): BLE_KLEPN - Experimental evidence at protein level: Swiss-Prot protein existence level 1. Binding protein with a strong affinity to the bleomycin family of antibiotics. Binds to CL990; an antimitotic-antibiotic compound. From Klebsiella pneumoniae.
   3799..4224    +  CDS            nos (fragment): DHNO_AGRT7 - Protein inferred from homology: Swiss-Prot protein existence level 3. From Agrobacterium tumefaciens (strain T37).
   4248..4500    +  terminator     NOS terminator: nopaline synthase terminator and poly(A) signal
   4593..4617    -  misc_feature   LB T-DNA repeat: left border repeat from nopaline C58 T-DNA
   4876..4899    +  promoter       Pc promoter (fragment): intI1 (promoter lies within the coding sequence); class 1 integron promoter
   5075..5131    +  CDS            GmR (fragment): gentamycin acetyltransferase; aacC1; confers resistance to gentamycin
   5142..5929    +  CDS            SmR (fragment): aminoglycoside adenylyltransferase (Murphy, 1985); aadA; confers resistance to spectinomycin and streptomycin
   6175..6763    +  rep_origin     ori: high-copy-number ColE1/pMB1/pBR322/pUC origin of replication
   6949..7089    -  misc_feature   bom: basis of mobility region from pBR322
   7191..7230    -  CDS            rop (fragment): Rop protein, which maintains plasmids at low copy number; rop
   7433..7627    -  rep_origin     pVS1 oriV: origin of replication for the Pseudomonas plasmid pVS1 (Heeb et al., 2000)
   7693..8766    -  CDS            pVS1 RepA: replication protein from the Pseudomonas plasmid pVS1 (Heeb et al., 2000)
   9195..9824    -  CDS            pVS1 StaA: stability protein from the Pseudomonas plasmid pVS1 (Heeb et al., 2000)
  10384..10785   -  CDS            Y4CG_SINFN (fragment): Protein inferred from homology: Swiss-Prot protein existence level 3. From Sinorhizobium fredii (strain NBRC 101917 / NGR234).
  11155..11179   -  misc_feature   RB T-DNA repeat: right border repeat from nopaline C58 T-DNA
  11243..11331   +  CDS            lacI (fragment): lac repressor; lacI; The lac repressor binds to the lac operator to inhibit transcription in E. coli. This inhibition can be relieved by adding lactose or isopropyl-β-D-thiogalactopyranoside (IPTG).
  11344..11365   +  protein_bind   CAP binding site: CAP binding activates transcription in the presence of cAMP. E. coli catabolite activator protein
  11380..11410   +  promoter       lac promoter: promoter for the E. coli lac operon
  11414..11436   +  protein_bind   lac operator (fragment): The lac repressor binds to the lac operator to inhibit transcription in E. coli. This inhibition can be relieved by adding lactose or isopropyl-β-D-thiogalactopyranoside (IPTG). lac repressor encoded by lacI
  11467..6       +  misc_feature   MCS (fragment) (across the origin): pUC18/19 multiple cloning site
>Addgene plasmid #224842 | pUBC(k)-AT3G56110-mKOk | addgene full sequence | sequence record 447337 | Addgene NGS Result
TACCCGACGAGTCAGTAATAAACGGCGTCAAAGTGGTTGCAGCCGGCACACACGAGTCGTGTTTATCAAC
TCAAAGCACAAATACTTTTCCTCAACCTAAAAATAAGGCAATTAGCCAAAAACAACTTTGCGTGTAAACA
ACGCTCAATACACGTGTCATTTTATTATTAGCTATTGCTTCACCGCCTTAGCTTTCTCGTGACCTAGTCG
TCCTCGTCTTTTCTTCTTCTTCTTCTATAAAACAATACCCAAAGAGCTCTTCTTCTTCACAATTCAGATT
TCAATTTCTCAAAATCTTAAAAACTTTCTCTCAATTCTCTCTACCGTGATCAAGGTAAATTTCTGTGTTC
CTTATTCTCTCAAAATCTTCGATTTTGTTTTCGTTCGATCCCAATTTCGTATATGTTCTTTGGTTTAGAT
TCTGTTAATCTTAGATCGAAGACGATTTTCTGGGTTTGATCGTTAGATATCATCTTAATTCTCGATTAGG
GTTTCATAGATATCATCCGATTTGTTCAAATAATTTGAGTTTTGTCGAATAATTACTCTTCGATTTGTGA
TTTCTATCTAGATCTGGTGTTAGTTTCTAGTTTGTGCGATCGAATTTGTAGATTAATCTGAGTTTTTCTG
ATTAACACTCGAGTGCGGGATCCTCTAGAGGGCCCATCACAAGTTTGTACAAAAAAGCAGGCTTCACCAT
GGCAACTCCACCGACGCTACCTGTCACCAATCAGCAAGCTGTTCAATCTCGGCCTCCAATCAACACACCT
GCTTTTCGTACTTTCTTCTCACGTCTCTCCACCTCGATCCGTGATGGCTTGTCACAGCGTCGTCCATGGA
CGGAGCTCATCGATCGTAGTTCCATGGCGAGACCTGAATCTCTCACCGATGCCTTGTCCCGGATAAGGAA
GAATCTCGCTTACTTCAAGGTTAACTACGTCGCCATCGTCTCCCTCGTACTCGCCTTTTCGCTTTTCTCT
CATCCTCTCTCCCTCCTTGTCCTCATCGGACTCCTAGGCGGTTGGATGTTTCTCTACCTCTTCCGTCCCT
CAGATCAGCCACTGGTCGTCTTCGGTCGCACTTTCTCTGATCGAGAGACTCTGCTTGCTCTTGTGCTGTC
TACGATCGTCGTCGTGTTTATGACGAGCGTTGGATCTCTCTTAACCTCCGCGCTTATGATTGGTGTTGCA
ATCGTTTGCGTACACGGTGCGTTTGTGGTTCCGGATGATCTCTTCTTGGACGAGCAAGAGCCTGCGAATG
CTGGATTACTCTCATTCCTTGGAGGTTCTGCTACCTCAGCTGCTGCAGCTGTCTCAGGGAGAGTCCACCC
AGCTTTCTTGTACAAAGTGGTGATGGGACGTCCGCGGAGATCTACGCGTGTCGACTCGAGATATCCAACT
AGTATGGTGAGCGTTATCAAGCCTGAGATGAAGATGAGGTACTACATGGACGGAAGCGTGAACGGACACG
AGTTCACTATTGAAGGCGAAGGTACTGGAAGGCCTTACGAGGGACATCAAGAGATGACTCTCAGAGTGAC
CATGGCTGAAGGTGGACCTATGCCTTTCGCTTTCGATCTCGTGTCTCACGTGTTCTGCTACGGACACAGA
GTGTTCACTAAGTACCCTGAAGAGATCCCGGACTACTTCAAGCAAGCTTTCCCTGAGGGACTCTCTTGGG
AGAGATCTTTGGAATTCGAGGACGGTGGATCCGCTTCTGTGTCTGCTCATATCTCTCTCAGGGGCAACAC
CTTCTACCACAAGAGCAAGTTTACCGGGGTGAACTTCCCTGCTGATGGACCGATCATGCAGAACCAGTCT
GTTGATTGGGAGCCGTCTACTGAGAAGATCACCGCTTCTGATGGTGTGCTCAAGGGTGATGTGACCATGT
ACCTTAAGCTCGAAGGTGGTGGAAACCACAAGTGCCAGTTCAAGACTACCTACAAGGCCGCCAAAGAAAT
CCTCGAGATGCCTGGTGATCACTACATCGGACATAGGCTCGTGAGAAAGACCGAGGGAAACATCACTGAG
CAGGTTGAGGATGCTGTGGCTCATTCTCAATTGTTATAAGCGGCCATGCTAGAGTCCGCAAAAATCACCA
GTCTCTCTCTACAAATCTATCTCTCTCTATTTTTCTCCAGAATAATGTGTGAGTAGTTCCCAGATAAGGG
AATTAGGGTTCTTATAGGGTTTCGCTCATGTGTTGAGCATATAAGAAACCCTTAGTATGTATTTGTATTT
GTAAAATACTTCTATCAATAAAATTTCTAATTCCTAAAACCAAAATCCAGTGACCTGCAGGCATGCAAGC
TAGCTTACTAGTGATGCATATTCTATAGTGTCACCTAAATCTGCGGCCGCACTAGTGATATCCCGCGGCC
ATGGCGGCCGGGAGCATGCGACGTCGGGCCCAATTCGCCCTATAGTGAGTCGTATTACAATTCACTGGCC
GTCGTTTTACAACGTCGTGACTGGGAAAACCCTGGCGTTACCCAACTTAATCGCCTTGCAGCACATCCCC
CTTTCGCCAGCTGGCGTAATAGCGAAGAGGCCCGCACCGATCGCCCTTCCCAACAGTTGCGCAGCCTGAA
TGGCGAATGGAAATTGTAAGCGTTAATGGGTTTCTGGAGTTTAATGAGCTAAGCACATACGTCAGAAACC
ATTATTGCGCGTTCAAAAGTCGCCTAAGGTCACTATCAGCTAGCAAATATTTCTTGTCAAAAATGCTCCA
CTGACGTTCCATAAATTCCCCTCGGTATCCAATTAGAGTCTCATATTCACTCTCAATCCAAATAATCTGC
AATGGCAATTACCTTATCCGCAACTTCTTTACCTATTTCCGCCCGGATCCGGGCAGGTTCTCCGGCCGCT
TGGGTGGAGAGGCTATTCGGCTATGACTGGGCACAACAGACAATCGGCTGCTCTGATGCCGCCGTGTTCC
GGCTGTCAGCGCAGGGGCGCCCGGTTCTTTTTGTCAAGACCGACCTGTCCGGTGCCCTGAATGAACTGCA
GGACGAGGCAGCGCGGCTATCGTGGCTGGCCACGACGGGCGTTCCTTGCGCAGCTGTGCTCGACGTTGTC
ACTGAAGCGGGAAGGGACTGGCTGCTATTGGGCGAAGTGCCGGGGCAGGATCTCCTGTCATCTCACCTTG
CTCCTGCCGAGAAAGTATCCATCATGGCTGATGCAATGCGGCGGCTGCATACGCTTGATCCGGCTACCTG
CCCATTCGACCACCAAGCGAAACATCGCATCGAGCGAGCACGTACTCGGATGGAAGCCGGTCTTGTCGAT
CAGGATGATCTGGACGAAGAGCATCAGGGGCTCGCGCCAGCCGAACTGTTCGCCAGGCTCAAGGCGCGCA
TGCCCGACGGCGAGGATCTCGTCGTGACCCATGGCGATGCCTGCTTGCCGAATATCATGGTGGAAAATGG
CCGCTTTTCTGGATTCATCGACTGTGGCCGGCTGGGTGTGGCGGACCGCTATCAGGACATAGCGTTGGCT
ACCCGTGATATTGCTGAAGAGCTTGGCGGCGAATGGGCTGACCGCTTCCTCGTGCTTTACGGTATCGCCG
CTCCCGATTCGCAGCGCATCGCCTTCTATCGCCTTCTTGACGAGTTCTTCTGAGCGGGACTCTGGGGTTC
GAAATGACCGACCAAGCGACGCCCAACCTGCCATCACGAGATTTCGATTCCACCGCCGCCTTCTATGAAA
GGTTGGGCTTCGGAATCGTTTTCCGGGACGCCGGCTGGATGATCCTCCAGCGCGGGGATCTCATGCTGGA
GTTCTTCGCCCACCCCGATCCAACACTTACGTTTGCAACGTCCAAGAGCAAATAGACCACGAACGCCGGA
AGGTTGCCGCAGCGTGTGGATTGCGTCTCAATTCTCTCTTGCAGGAATGCAATGATGAATATGATACTGA
CTATGAAACTTTGAGGGAATACTGCCTAGCACCGTCACCTCATAACGTGCATCATGCATGCCCTGACAAC
ATGGAACATCGCTATTTTTCTGAAGAATTATGCTCGTTGGAGGATGTCGCGGCAATTGCAGCTATTGCCA
AAATCGAAATACCCCTCACGCATGCATTCATCAATATTATTCATGCGGGGAAAGGCAAGATTAATCCAAC
TGGCAAATCATCCAGCGTGATTGGTAACTTCAGTTCCAGCGACTTGATTCGTTTTGGTGCTACCCACGTT
TTCAATAAGGACGAGATGGTGGAGTAAAGAAGGAGTGCGTCGAAGCAGATCGTTCAAACATTTGGCAATA
AAGTTTCTTAAGATTGAATCCTGTTGCCGGTCTTGCGATGATTATCATATAATTTCTGTTGAATTACGTT
AAGCATGTAATAATTAACATGTAATGCATGACGTTATTTATGAGATGGGTTTTTATGATTAGAGTCCCGC
AATTATACATTTAATACGCGATAGAAAACAAAATATAGCGCGCAAACTAGGATAAATTATCGCGCGCGGT
GTCATCTATGTTACTAGATCGACCGGCATGCAAGCTGATAATTCAATTCGGCGTTAATTCAGTACATTAA
AAACGTCCGCAATGTGTTATTAAGTTGTCTAAGCGTCAATTTGTTTACACCACAATATATCCTGCCACCA
GCCAGCCAACAGCTCCCCGACCGGCAGCTCGGCACAAAATCACCACTCGATACAGGCAGCCCATCAGTCC
GGGACGGCGTCAGCGGGAGAGCCGTTGTAAGGCGGCAGACTTTGCTCATGTTACCGATGCTATTCGGAAG
AACGGCAACTAAGCTGCCGGGTTTGAAACACGGATGATCTCGCGGAGGGTAGCATGTTGATTGTAACGAT
GACAGAGCGTTGCTGCCTGTGATCAATTCGGGCACGAACCCAGTGGACATAAGCCTGTTCGGTTCGTAAG
CTGTAATGCAAGTAGCGTATGCGCTCACGCAACTGGTCCAGAACCTTGACCGAACGCAGCGGTGGTAACG
GCGCAGTGGCGGTTTTCATGGCTTGTTATGACTGTTTTTTTGGGGTACAGTCTATGCCTCGGGCATCCAA
GCAGCAAGCGCGTTACGCCGTGGGTCGATGTTTGATGTTATGGAGCAGCAACGATGTTACGCAGCAGGGC
AGTCGCCCTAAAACAAAGTTAAACATCATGGGGGAAGCGGTGATCGCCGAAGTATCGACTCAACTATCAG
AGGTAGTTGGCGTCATCGAGCGCCATCTCGAACCGACGTTGCTGGCCGTACATTTGTACGGCTCCGCAGT
GGATGGCGGCCTGAAGCCACACAGTGATATTGATTTGCTGGTTACGGTGACCGTAAGGCTTGATGAAACA
ACGCGGCGAGCTTTGATCAACGACCTTTTGGAAACTTCGGCTTCCCCTGGAGAGAGCGAGATTCTCCGCG
CTGTAGAAGTCACCATTGTTGTGCACGACGACATCATTCCGTGGCGTTATCCAGCTAAGCGCGAACTGCA
ATTTGGAGAATGGCAGCGCAATGACATTCTTGCAGGTATCTTCGAGCCAGCCACGATCGACATTGATCTG
GCTATCTTGCTGACAAAAGCAAGAGAACATAGCGTTGCCTTGGTAGGTCCAGCGGCGGAGGAACTCTTTG
ATCCGGTTCCTGAACAGGATCTATTTGAGGCGCTAAATGAAACCTTAACGCTATGGAACTCGCCGCCCGA
CTGGGCTGGCGATGAGCGAAATGTAGTGCTTACGTTGTCCCGCATTTGGTACAGCGCAGTAACCGGCAAA
ATCGCGCCGAAGGATGTCGCTGCCGACTGGGCAATGGAGCGCCTGCCGGCCCAGTATCAGCCCGTCATAC
TTGAAGCTAGACAGGCTTATCTTGGACAAGAAGAAGATCGCTTGGCCTCGCGCGCAGATCAGTTGGAAGA
ATTTGTCCACTACGTGAAAGGCGAGATCACCAAGGTAGTCGGCAAATAATGTCTAGCTAGAAATTCGTTC
AAGCCGACGCCGCTTCGCGGCGCGGCTTAACTCAAGCGTTAGATGCACTAAGCACATAATTGCTCACAGC
CAAACTATCAGGTCAAGTCTGCTTTTATTATTTTTAAGCGTGCATAATAAGCCCTACACAAATTGGGAGA
TATATCATGCATGACCAAAATCCCTTAACGTGAGTTTTCGTTCCACTGAGCGTCAGACCCCGTAGAAAAG
ATCAAAGGATCTTCTTGAGATCCTTTTTTTCTGCGCGTAATCTGCTGCTTGCAAACAAAAAAACCACCGC
TACCAGCGGTGGTTTGTTTGCCGGATCAAGAGCTACCAACTCTTTTTCCGAAGGTAACTGGCTTCAGCAG
AGCGCAGATACCAAATACTGTCCTTCTAGTGTAGCCGTAGTTAGGCCACCACTTCAAGAACTCTGTAGCA
CCGCCTACATACCTCGCTCTGCTAATCCTGTTACCAGTGGCTGCTGCCAGTGGCGATAAGTCGTGTCTTA
CCGGGTTGGACTCAAGACGATAGTTACCGGATAAGGCGCAGCGGTCGGGCTGAACGGGGGGTTCGTGCAC
ACAGCCCAGCTTGGAGCGAACGACCTACACCGAACTGAGATACCTACAGCGTGAGCTATGAGAAAGCGCC
ACGCTTCCCGAAGGGAGAAAGGCGGACAGGTATCCGGTAAGCGGCAGGGTCGGAACAGGAGAGCGCACGA
GGGAGCTTCCAGGGGGAAACGCCTGGTATCTTTATAGTCCTGTCGGGTTTCGCCACCTCTGACTTGAGCG
TCGATTTTTGTGATGCTCGTCAGGGGGGCGGAGCCTATGGAAAAACGCCAGCAACGCGGCCTTTTTACGG
TTCCTGGCCTTTTGCTGGCCTTTTGCTCACATGTTCTTTCCTGCGTTATCCCCTGATTCTGTGGATAACC
GTATTACCGCCTTTGAGTGAGCTGATACCGCTCGCCGCAGCCGAACGACCGAGCGCAGCGAGTCAGTGAG
CGAGGAAGCGGAAGAGCGCCTGATGCGGTATTTTCTCCTTACGCATCTGTGCGGTATTTCACACCGCATA
TGGTGCACTCTCAGTACAATCTGCTCTGATGCCGCATAGTTAAGCCAGTATACACTCCGCTATCGCTACG
TGACTGGGTCATGGCTGCGCCCCGACACCCGCCAACACCCGCTGACGCGCCCTGACGGGCTTGTCTGCTC
CCGGCATCCGCTTACAGACAAGCTGTGACCGTCTCCGGGAGCTGCATGTGTCAGAGGTTTTCACCGTCAT
CACCGAAACGCGCGAGGCAGGGTGCCTTGATGTGGGCGCCGGCGGTCGAGTGGCGACGGCGCGGCTTGTC
CGCGCCCTGGTAGATTGCCTGGCCGTAGGCCAGCCATTTTTGAGCGGCCAGCGGCCGCGATAGGCCGACG
CGAAGCGGCGGGGCGTAGGGAGCGCAGCGACCGAAGGGTAGGCGCTTTTTGCAGCTCTTCGGCTGTGCGC
TGGCCAGACAGTTATGCACAGGCCAGGCGGGTTTTAAGAGTTTTAATAAGTTTTAAAGAGTTTTAGGCGG
AAAAATCGCCTTTTTTCTCTTTTATATCAGTCACTTACATGTGTGACCGGTTCCCAATGTACGGCTTTGG
GTTCCCAATGTACGGGTTCCGGTTCCCAATGTACGGCTTTGGGTTCCCAATGTACGTGCTATCCACAGGA
AAGAGACCTTTTCGACCTTTTTCCCCTGCTAGGGCAATTTGCCCTAGCATCTGCTCCGTACATTAGGAAC
CGGCGGATGCTTCGCCCTCGATCAGGTTGCGGTAGCGCATGACTAGGATCGGGCCAGCCTGCCCCGCCTC
CTCCTTCAAATCGTACTCCGGCAGGTCATTTGACCCGATCAGCTTGCGCACGGTGAAACAGAACTTCTTG
AACTCTCCGGCGCTGCCACTGCGTTCGTAGATCGTCTTGAACAACCATCTGGCTTCTGCCTTGCCTGCGG
CGCGGCGTGCCAGGCGGTAGAGAAAACGGCCGATGCCGGGATCGATCAAAAAGTAATCGGGGTGAACCGT
CAGCACGTCCGGGTTCTTGCCTTCTGTGATCTCGCGGTACATCCAATCAGCTAGCTCGATCTCGATGTAC
TCCGGCCGCCCGGTTTCGCTCTTTACGATCTTGTAGCGGCTAATCAAGGCTTCACCCTCGGATACCGTCA
CCAGGCGGCCGTTCTTGGCCTTCTTCGTACGCTGCATGGCAACGTGCGTGGTGTTTAACCGAATGCAGGT
TTCTACCAGGTCGTCTTTCTGCTTTCCGCCATCGGCTCGCCGGCAGAACTTGAGTACGTCCGCAACGTGT
GGACGGAACACGCGGCCGGGCTTGTCTCCCTTCCCTTCCCGGTATCGGTTCATGGATTCGGTTAGATGGG
AAACCGCCATCAGTACCAGGTCGTAATCCCACACACTGGCCATGCCGGCCGGCCCTGCGGAAACCTCTAC
GTGCCCGTCTGGAAGCTCGTAGCGGATCACCTCGCCAGCTCGTCGGTCACGCTTCGACAGACGGAAAACG
GCCACGTCCATGATGCTGCGACTATCGCGGGTGCCCACGTCATAGAGCATCGGAACGAAAAAATCTGGTT
GCTCGTCGCCCTTGGGCGGCTTCCTAATCGACGGCGCACCGGCTGCCGGCGGTTGCCGGGATTCTTTGCG
GATTCGATCAGCGGCCGCTTGCCACGATTCACCGGGGCGTGCTTCTGCCTCGATGCGTTGCCGCTGGGCG
GCCTGCGCGGCCTTCAACTTCTCCACCAGGTCATCACCCAGCGCCGCGCCGATTTGTACCGGGCCGGATG
GTTTGCGACCGCTCACGCCGATTCCTCGGGCTTGGGGGTTCCAGTGCCATTGCAGGGCCGGCAGACAACC
CAGCCGCTTACGCCTGGCCAACCGCCCGTTCCTCCACACATGGGGCATTCCACGGCGTCGGTGCCTGGTT
GTTCTTGATTTTCCATGCCGCCTCCTTTAGCCGCTAAAATTCATCTACTCATTTATTCATTTGCTCATTT
ACTCTGGTAGCTGCGCGATGTATTCAGATAGCAGCTCGGTAATGGTCTTGCCTTGGCGTACCGCGTACAT
CTTCAGCTTGGTGTGATCCTCCGCCGGCAACTGAAAGTTGACCCGCTTCATGGCTGGCGTGTCTGCCAGG
CTGGCCAACGTTGCAGCCTTGCTGCTGCGTGCGCTCGGACGGCCGGCACTTAGCGTGTTTGTGCTTTTGC
TCATTTTCTCTTTACCTCATTAACTCAAATGAGTTTTGATTTAATTTCAGCGGCCAGCGCCTGGACCTCG
CGGGCAGCGTCGCCCTCGGGTTCTGATTCAAGAACGGTTGTGCCGGCGGCGGCAGTGCCTGGGTAGCTCA
CGCGCTGCGTGATACGGGACTCAAGAATGGGCAGCTCGTACCCGGCCAGCGCCTCGGCAACCTCACCGCC
GATGCGCGTGCCTTTGATCGCCCGCGACACGACAAAGGCCGCTTGTAGCCTTCCATCCGTGACCTCAATG
CGCTGCTTAACCAGCTCCACCAGGTCGGCGGTGGCCCATATGTCGTAAGGGCTTGGCTGCACCGGAATCA
GCACGAAGTCGGCTGCCTTGATCGCGGACACAGCCAAGTCCGCCGCCTGGGGCGCTCCGTCGATCACTAC
GAAGTCGCGCCGGCCGATGGCCTTCACGTCGCGGTCAATCGTCGGGCGGTCGATGCCGACAACGGTTAGC
GGTTGATCTTCCCGCACGGCCGCCCAATCGCGGGCACTGCCCTGGGGATCGGAATCGACTAACAGAACAT
CGGCCCCGGCGAGTTGCAGGGCGCGGGCTAGATGGGTTGCGATGGTCGTCTTGCCTGACCCGCCTTTCTG
GTTAAGTACAGCGATAACCTTCATGCGTTCCCCTTGCGTATTTGTTTATTTACTCATCGCATCATATACG
CAGCGACCGCATGACGCAAGCTGTTTTACTCAAATACACATCACCTTTTTAGACGGCGGCGCTCGGTTTC
TTCAGCGGCCAAGCTGGCCGGCCAGGCCGCCAGCTTGGCATCAGACAAACCGGCCAGGATTTCATGCAGC
CGCACGGTTGAGACGTGCGCGGGCGGCTCGAACACGTACCCGGCCGCGATCATCTCCGCCTCGATCTCTT
CGGTAATGAAAAACGGTTCGTCCTGGCCGTCCTGGTGCGGTTTCATGCTTGTTCCTCTTGGCGTTCATTC
TCGGCGGCCGCCAGGGCGTCGGCCTCGGTCAATGCGTCCTCACGGAAGGCACCGCGCCGCCTGGCCTCGG
TGGGCGTCACTTCCTCGCTGCGCTCAAGTGCGCGGTACAGGGTCGAGCGATGCACGCCAAGCAGTGCAGC
CGCCTCTTTCACGGTGCGGCCTTCCTGGTCGATCAGCTCGCGGGCGTGCGCGATCTGTGCCGGGGTGAGG
GTAGGGCGGGGGCCAAACTTCACGCCTCGGGCCTTGGCGGCCTCGCGCCCGCTCCGGGTGCGGTCGATGA
TTAGGGAACGCTCGAACTCGGCAATGCCGGCGAACACGGTCAACACCATGCGGCCGGCCGGCGTGGTGGT
GTCGGCCCACGGCTCTGCCAGGCTACGCAGGCCCGCGCCGGCCTCCTGGATGCGCTCGGCAATGTCCAGT
AGGTCGCGGGTGCTGCGGGCCAGGCGGTCTAGCCTGGTCACTGTCACAACGTCGCCAGGGCGTAGGTGGT
CAAGCATCCTGGCCAGCTCCGGGCGGTCGCGCCTGGTGCCGGTGATCTTCTCGGAAAACAGCTTGGTGCA
GCCGGCCGCGTGCAGTTCGGCCCGTTGGTTGGTCAAGTCCTGGTCGTCGGTGCTGACGCGGGCATAGCCC
AGCAGGCCAGCGGCGGCGCTCTTGTTCATGGCGTAATGTCTCCGGTTCTAGTCGCAAGTATTCTACTTTA
TGCGACTAAAACACGCGACAAGAAAACGCCAGGAAAAGGGCAGGGCGGCAGCCTGTCGCGTAACTTAGGA
CTTGTGCGACATGTCGTTTTCAGAAGACGGCTGCACTGAACGTCAGAAGCCGACTGCACTATAGCAGCGG
AGGGGTTGGATCAAAGTACTTTAAAGTACTTTAAAGTACTTTAAAGTACTTTGATCCCGAGGGGAACCCT
GTGGTTGGCATGCACATACAAATGGACGAACGGATAAACCTTTTCACGCCCTTTTAAATATCCGATTATT
CTAATAAACGCTCTTTTCTCTTAGGTTTACCCGCCAATATATCCTGTCAAACACTGATAGTTTAAACTGA
AGGCGGGAAACGACAATCTGATCCAAGCTCAAGCTGCTCTAGCCAATACGCAAACCGCCTCTCCCCGCGC
GTTGGCCGATTCATTAATGCAGCTGGCACGACAGGTTTCCCGACTGGAAAGCGGGCAGTGAGCGCAACGC
AATTAATGTGAGTTAGCTCACTCATTAGGCACCCCAGGCTTTACACTTTATGCTTCCGGCTCGTATGTTG
TGTGGAATTGTGAGCGGATAACAATTTCACACAGGAAACAGCTATGACATGATTACGAATTCGAGCTCGG
